Addgene plasmid #246060: pBA1399
Purpose: Bacterial expression of T4 Acb2 under control of the pJex promoter
Depositing lab: Jennifer Doudna. Depositing organization: University of California, Berkeley. Publication: A miniature CRISPR-Cas10 enzyme confers immunity by an inverse signaling pathway. Doherty EE, Adler BA, Yoon PH, Hsieh K, Loi K, Armbuster EG, Lahiri A, Bolling CS, Wilcox XE, Akkati A, Iavarone AT, Pogliano J, Doudna JA. bioRxiv [Preprint]. 2025 Apr 1:2025.03.28.646030. doi: 10.1101/2025.03.28.646030. PubMed 40196485.
Backbone
  Vector backbone: SC101
  Vector type: Bacterial Expression
Growth in bacteria
  Bacterial resistance: Kanamycin, 50 μg/mL
  Growth temperature: 37°C
  Growth strain: NEB 10-beta
  Copy number: High Copy
Gene/Insert
  Gene/Insert name: Anti CBASS 2
  Species: E. coli
  Promoter: pJEX promoter
  Cloning method: Golden Gate
Terms and licenses: Academic/Nonprofit Terms; Industry Terms: Not Available to Industry
Depositor comments: Please visit https://doi.org/10.1101/2025.03.28.646030 for the bioRxiv preprint.
How to cite: pBA1399 was a gift from Jennifer Doudna (Addgene plasmid # 246060 ; http://n2t.net/addgene:246060 ; RRID:Addgene_246060)
