[The description below was written by a language model from this plasmid's Addgene catalogue record and pLannotate feature annotations shown in this document.]
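Description:
pBA1399 is a 4,690 nt bacterial expression plasmid built on a pSC101-type backbone and assembled by Golden Gate cloning. Replication depends on the pSC101 origin together with the plasmid-encoded Rep101 (RepA) initiator protein, and selection is by kanamycin through an aph(3')-Ia aminoglycoside phosphotransferase gene. The catalogue entry lists the plasmid as high copy, whereas the annotated pSC101 origin is conventionally a low-copy replicon. The record does not say whether a copy-up variant of Rep101 is present, so this discrepancy is left unresolved.

The payload is Anti-CBASS 2 (Acb2) from bacteriophage T4. The feature table annotates the corresponding open reading frame as the T4 protein Y06G (also called vs.4 or 62.5), a short coding sequence of about 260 nt. The catalogue lists the species as E. coli, but both the stated purpose and the annotation point to a phage T4 origin for the gene. Expression is stated to be driven by the pJEx promoter, which was not detected as a feature by automated annotation. The only promoter-like hit is a short trc promoter fragment on the opposite strand, far from the start of the coding sequence, and its role is not stated. Downstream of the gene lie an rrnB T1 terminator, the phage T7 early (T7Te) terminator and a further rrnB T1 fragment, which together insulate the rest of the plasmid from read-through transcription.

Acb2 is generally known as a phage-encoded counter-defence protein that sequesters cyclic nucleotide signals used by bacterial immune systems. The plasmid supplies regulated Acb2 expression in E. coli, and the associated work concerns signalling by a miniature CRISPR-Cas10 immune enzyme.
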