Features (pLannotate 1.2.2; 8 found; start..end, strand, type, name):
    115..378     +  CDS            y06G: Y06G_BPT4 - Also known as 62.5, vs.4. Protein predicted: Swiss-Prot protein existence level 4. From Enterobacteria phage T4 (Bacteriophage T4).
    397..468     +  terminator     rrnB T1 terminator: transcription terminator T1 from the E. coli rrnB gene
    484..511     +  terminator     T7Te terminator: phage T7 early transcription terminator
    544..564     +  terminator     rrnB T1 terminator (fragment): Escherichia coli rrnB; transcription terminator T1 from the E. coli rrnB gene
   1102..2052    -  CDS            Rep101: RepA protein needed for replication with the pSC101 origin; rep101
   2100..2322    -  rep_origin     pSC101 ori: low-copy replication origin that requires the Rep101 protein
   2865..3680    -  CDS            KanR: aminoglycoside phosphotransferase; aph(3')-Ia; confers resistance to kanamycin in bacteria or G418 (Geneticin®) in eukaryotes
   4464..4487    -  promoter       trc promoter (fragment): strong E. coli promoter; hybrid between the trp and lac UV5 promoters
>Addgene plasmid #246060 | pBA1399 | addgene full sequence | sequence record 488904 | Addgene NGS Result
AAAAAACTGCAAAAAATAGTTTGACAGGACACGTGTCCAACTTTAAGATGTACCCAAAGTTGGACACGTG
TCCAACTTTGAATTCAAAAGATCTTTTAAGAAGGAGATATACTGATGATTGAAGATATTAAGGGTTATAA
ACCACATACTGAAGAGAAAATCGGTAAAGTAAATGCTATTAAAGACGCTGAAGTTCGTTTAGGACTTATC
TTTGATGCTTTATATGATGAATTCTGGGAAGCACTAGATAATTGCGAAGACTGTGAATTCGCGAAGAATT
ATGCTGAAAGTCTCGATCAGTTAACTATTGCTAAAACGAAACTCAAAGAAGCCAGTATGTGGGCTTGTCG
TGCAGTGTTCCAACCAGAGGAAAAATACTAAAGGATCTCCAGGCATCAAATAAAACGAAAGGCTCAGTCG
AAAGACTGGGCCTTTCGTTTTATCTGTTGTTTGTCGGTGAACGCTCTCTACTAGAGTCACACTGGCTCAC
CTTCGGGTGGGCCTTTCTGCGTTTATAGAAGACCAAGGAGGACTTTGGCAGGTGCTCTCCTGAGTAGGAC
AAATCCGCCGCCCTAGACCTAGGGTACGGGTTTTGCTGCCCGCAAACGGGCTGTTCTGGTGTTGCTAGTT
TGTTATCAGAATCGCAGATCCGGCTTCAGCCGGTTTGCCGGCTGAAAGCACTATTTCTTCCAGAATTGCC
ATGATTTTTTCCCCACGGGAGGCGTCACTGGCTCCCGTGTTGTCGGCAGCTTTGATTCGATAAGCAGCAT
CGCCTGTTTCAGGCTGTCTATGTGTGACTGTTGAGCTGTAACAAGTTGTCTCAGGTGTTCAATTTCATGT
TCTAGTTGCTTTGTTTTACTGGTTTCACCTGTTCTATTAGGTGTTACATGCTGTTCATCTGTTACATTGT
CGATCTGTTCATGGTGAACAGCTTTGAATGCACCAAAAACTCGTAAAAGCTCTGATGTATCTATCTTTTT
TACACCGTTTTCATCTGTGCATATGGACAGTTTTCCCTTTGATATGTAACGGTGAACAGTTGTTCTACTT
TTGTTTGTTAGTCTTGATGCTTCACTGATAGATACAAGAGCCATAAGAACCTCAGATCCTTCCGTATTTA
GCCAGTATGTTCTCTAGTGTGGTTCGTTGTTTTTGCGTGAGCCATGAGAACGAACCATTGAGATCATACT
TACTTTGCATGTCACTCAAAAATTTTGCCTCAAAACTGGTGAGCTGAATTTTTGCAGTTAAAGCATCGTG
TAGTGTTTTTCTTAGTCCGTTATGTAGGTAGGAATCTGATGTAATGGTTGTTGGTATTTTGTCACCATTC
ATTTTTATCTGGTTGTTCTCAAGTTCGGTTACGAGATCCATTTGTCTATCTAGTTCAACTTGGAAAATCA
ACGTATCAGTCGGGCGGCCTCGCTTATCAACCACCAATTTCATATTGCTGTAAGTGTTTAAATCTTTACT
TATTGGTTTCAAAACCCATTGGTTAAGCCTTTTAAACTCATGGTAGTTATTTTCAAGCATTAACATGAAC
TTAAATTCATCAAGGCTAATCTCTATATTTGCCTTGTGAGTTTTCTTTTGTGTTAGTTCTTTTAATAACC
ACTCATAAATCCTCATAGAGTATTTGTTTTCAAAAGACTTAACATGTTCCAGATTATATTTTATGAATTT
TTTTAACTGGAAAAGATAAGGCAATATCTCTTCACTAAAAACTAATTCTAATTTTTCGCTTGAGAACTTG
GCATAGTTTGTCCACTGGAAAATCTCAAAGCCTTTAACCAAAGGATTCCTGATTTCCACAGTTCTCGTCA
TCAGCTCTCTGGTTGCTTTAGCTAATACACCATAAGCATTTTCCCTACTGATGTTCATCATCTGAGCGTA
TTGGTTATAAGTGAACGATACCGTCCGTTCTTTCCTTGTAGGGTTTTCAATCGTGGGGTTGAGTAGTGCC
ACACAGCATAAAATTAGCTTGGTTTCATGCTCCGTTAAGTCATAGCGACTAATCGCTAGTTCATTTGCTT
TGAAAACAACTAATTCAGACATACATCTCAATTGGTCTAGGTGATTTTAATCACTATACCAATTGAGATG
GGCTAGTCAATGATAATTACTAGTCCTTTTCCTTTGAGTTGTGGGTATCTGTAAATTCTGCTAGACCTTT
GCTGGAAAACTTGTAAATTCTGCTATACCCTCTGTAAATTCCGCTAGACCTTTGTGTGTTTTTTTTGTTT
ATATTCAAGTGGTTATAATTTATAGAATAAAGAAAGAATAAAAAAAGATAAAAAGAATAGATCCCAGCCC
TGTGTATAACTCACTACTTTAGTCAGTTCCGCAGTATTACAAAAGGATGTCGCAAACGCTGTTTGCTCCT
CTACAAAACAGACCTTAAAACCCTAAAGGCTTAAGTAGCACCCTCGCAAGCTCGGGCAAATCGCTGAATA
TTCCTTTTGTCTCCGACCATCAGGCACCTGAGTCGCTGTCTTTTTCGTGACATTCAGTTCGCTGCGCTCA
CGGCTCTGGCAGTGAATGGGGGTAAATGGCACTACAGGCGCCTTTTATGGATTCATGCAAGGAAACTACC
CATAATACAAGAAAAGCCCGTCACGGGCTTCTCAGGGCGTTTTATGGCGGGTCTGCTATGTGGTGCTATC
TGACTTTTTGCTGTTCAGCAGTTCCTGCCCTCTGATTTTCCAGTCTGACCACTTCGGATTATCCCGTGAC
AGGTCATTCAGACTGGCTAATGCACCCAGTAAGGCAGCGGTATCATCAACAGGCTTACCCGTCTTACTGT
CCCTGTGTCAGATTTCTTACTTTATTCAGGCGATTACGTGTTACAACCAATTAACCAATTCTGATTAGAA
AAACTCATCGAGCATCAAATGAAACTGCAATTTATTCATATCAGGATTATCAATACCATATTTTTGAAAA
AGCCGTTTCTGTAATGAAGGAGAAAACTCACCGAGGCAGTTCCATAGGATGGCAAGATCCTGGTATCGGT
CTGCGATTCCGACTCGTCCAACATCAATACAACCTATTAATTTCCCCTCGTCAAAAATAAGGTTATCAAG
TGAGAAATCACCATGAGTGACGACTGAATCCGGTGAGAATGGCAAAAGCTTATGCATTTCTTTCCAGACT
TGTTCAACAGGCCAGCCATTACGCTCGTCATCAAAATCACTCGCATCAACCAAACCGTTATTCATTCGTG
ATTGCGCCTGAGCGAGGCGAAATACGCGATCGCTGTTAAAAGGACAATTACAAACAGGAATCGAATGCAA
CCGGCGCAGGAACACTGCCAGCGCATCAACAATATTTTCACCTGAATCAGGATATTCTTCTAATACCTGG
AATGCTGTTTTCCCGGGGATCGCAGTGGTGAGTAACCATGCATCATCAGGAGTACGGATAAAATGCTTGA
TGGTCGGAAGAGGCATAAATTCCGTCAGCCAGTTTAGTCTGACCATCTCATCTGTAACATCATTGGCAAC
GCTACCTTTGCCATGTTTCAGAAACAACTCTGGCGCATCGGGCTTCCCATACAATCGATAGATTGTCGCA
CCTGATTGCCCGACATTATCGCGAGCCCATTTATACCCATATAAATCAGCATCCATGTTGGAATTTAATC
GCGGCCTGGAGCAAGACGTTTCCCGTTGAATATGGCTCATAACACCCCTTGTATTACTGTTTATGTAAGC
AGACAGTTTTATTGTTCATGATGATATATTTTTATCTTGTGCAATGTAACATCAGAGATTTTGAGACACA
ACGTGGCTTTGTTGAATAAATCGAACTTTTGCTGAGTTGAAGGATCAGCACCTGCCCGAACCAGAGACTT
ATCTCAGGACGTCTTACGAAAATAACTCAAGCTGAATAACGTGCTGCAGATGGCGGGTGAATGCGGCATC
GTCTACCTCCGGCATTCCCAGCACGTAAATCCCGTCCAGTCCACAGACCAGCGAAATCAGCCGCCAGGCG
ATATTTTCGGCGCTATCGCGCAGGGTAAATTCGCCAGCGGCATGGCCCGCGCGAATGATCCTGACCGCTT
CGTCATGCCACAGGTTCATGGTCAGCAGGTACGCGCTTTTGATTTCCGGATCGCTGTCGGCCAGCAGCTG
CGCCTGGCGCCACAGGCGGATATAGGGCTCCAGCCGTCCGTCCTCGCTGCCGAGGGCGGAAAACAGCTGT
TCACGCCAGCCGGCGGTGCGCGAAAGGCGCTGCAGATCCATCATCTCGCGGATCACGCGGATAAACGCCT
GGGATTTTAGCTCGCCGGAGGAGGTGAAATGGTGGTGGACCTGGCCTGCGGCGACGCCCGCGGCGGTGGC
GATGTTGCGGACCGTCATACCGGTAAACCCTTGATCCAGCGCGACGCGCATGGCGGCCTGCATGATGGTT
TCCCGACGTTCTTCGCGATTCAGATAGCCCATATTGTCACCTCCTTATCCACACATTATACGAGCCGGAT
GATTAATGGGGAACCTTACCAGAGGGCGCCCCAGCTGGCAATTCCTCTTAAGTAAGTAAGAGTATACGTA
TATCGGCTAATAACGTATTAAGGCGCTTCGGCGCCTTTTTTTATGGGGGTATTTTCATCCCAATCCACAC
GTCCAACGCACAGCAAACACCACGTCGACCCTATCAGCTGCGTGCTTTCTATGAGTCGTTGCTGCATAAC
